>Addgene plasmid #10937 | 891 pFastBac GST PTEN | addgene partial sequence | sequence record 18084 | 10937 with pGEX5'
TGGTTCCGCGTGGATCCATGACAGCCATCATCAAAGAGATCGTTAGCAGAAACAAAAGGAGATATCAAGA
GGATGGATTCGACTTAGACTTGACCTATATTTATCCAAACATTATTGCTATGGGATTTCCTGCAGAAAGA
CTTGAAGGCGTATACAGGAACAATATTGATGATGTAGTAAGGTTTTTGGATTCAAAGCATAAAAACCATT
ACAAGATATACAATCTTTGTGCTGAAAGACATTATGACACCGCCAAATTTAATTGCAGAGTTGCACAATA
TCCTTTTGAAGACCATAACCCACCACAGCTAGAACTTATCAAACCCTTTTGTGAAGATCTTGACCAATGG
CTAAGTGAAGATGACAATCATGTTGCAGCAATTCACTGTAAAGCTGGAAAGGGACGAACTGGTGTAATGA
TATGTGCATATTTATTACATCGGGGCAAATTTTTAAAGGCACAAGAGGCCCTAGATTTCTATGGGGAAGT
AAGGACCAGAGACAAAAAGGGAGTAACTATTCCCAGTCAGAGGCGCTATGTGTATTATTATAGCTACCTG
TTAAAGAATCATCTGGATTATAGACCAGTGGCACTGTTGTTTCACAAGATGATGTTTGAAACTATTCCAA
TGTTCAGTGGCGGAACTTGCAATCCTCAGTTTGTGGTCTGCCAGCTAAAGGTGAAGATATATTCCTCCCA
TTCANGACCCACACGACGGGAAGACAAGTTCATGTACTTTGAGTTCCCTCAGCCGTTACCTGTGTGTGG
