[The description below was written by a language model from this plasmid's Addgene catalogue record.]
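Description:
891 pFastBac GST PTEN is an insect-cell expression construct built on the pFastBac 2T backbone (about 5.5 kb without insert), a baculovirus donor-type vector. It carries human PTEN, the lipid and protein phosphatase tumour suppressor, as an insert of roughly 1.2 kb introduced by restriction enzyme cloning. The backbone supplies a glutathione S-transferase (GST) tag at the N terminus, so the product is a GST-PTEN fusion protein that can be captured on glutathione affinity resin. In bacteria the plasmid is maintained at high copy under ampicillin selection, and gentamicin is listed as an additional selectable marker.

The depositor notes that the plasmid is intended for baculovirus expression. In pFastBac-family vectors generally, the expression cassette and the gentamicin resistance gene lie between Tn7 transposon arms, allowing the cassette to be transposed into a baculovirus shuttle genome (bacmid) in a specialised E. coli host. The recombinant bacmid is then used to generate virus that infects insect cells and drives high-level protein production. However, the record provides no feature table. It does not name the promoter driving the fusion, the origin of replication, or any protease cleavage site between GST and PTEN, so these details cannot be confirmed for this construct. The record supports its use for producing recombinant GST-tagged human PTEN in insect cells. Such protein would typically be purified for biochemical work such as phosphatase or binding assays, though no specific application is given.
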