Addgene plasmid #10937: 891 pFastBac GST PTEN
Depositing lab: William Sellers. Depositing organization: Dana-Farber Cancer Institute.
Backbone
  Vector backbone: pFastBac 2T
  Backbone manufacturer: Invitrogen
  Backbone size w/o insert (bp): 5500
  Vector type: Insect Expression
  Selectable markers: Gentamicin
Growth in bacteria
  Bacterial resistance: Ampicillin, 100 μg/mL
  Growth temperature: 37°C
  Growth strain: DH5alpha
  Copy number: High Copy
Gene/Insert
  Gene/Insert name: PTEN
  Species: H. sapiens (human)
  Insert size (bp): 1200
  Entrez Gene: PTEN (a.k.a. 10q23del, BZS, CWS1, DEC, GLM2, MHAM, MMAC1, PTEN1, PTENbeta, TEP1)
  Tag / fusion protein: GST (N terminal on backbone)
  Cloning method: Restriction Enzyme
  Sequencing primers: 5′ na
Terms and licenses: Academic/Nonprofit Terms; Industry Terms: Not Available to Industry
Depositor comments: For baculovirus expression.
How to cite: 891 pFastBac GST PTEN was a gift from William Sellers (Addgene plasmid # 10937 ; http://n2t.net/addgene:10937 ; RRID:Addgene_10937)
